>Addgene plasmid #117179 | pAAV-LACTB-dAPEX2 | addgene full sequence | sequence record 225188 | Addgene Partial NGS Result
CCTGCAGGCAGCTGCGCGCTCGCTCGCTCACTGAGGCCGCCCGGGCGTCGGGCGACCTTTGGTCGCCCGG
CCTCAGTGAGCGAGCGAGCGCGCAGAGAGGGAGTGGCCAACTCCATCACTAGGGGTTCCTGCGGCCGCAC
GCGTAAGCTTTGCAAAGATGGATAAAGTTTTAAACAGAGAGGAATCTTTGCAGCTAATGGACCTTCTAGG
TCTTGAAAGGAGTGGGAATTGGCTCCGGTGCCCGTCAGTGGGCAGAGCGCACATCGCCCACAGTCCCCGA
GAAGTTGGGGGGAGGGGTCGGCAATTGAACCGGTGCCTAGAGAAGGTGGCGCGGGGTAAACTGGGAAAGT
GATGTCGTGTACTGGCTCCGCCTTTTTCCCGAGGGTGGGGGAGAACCGTATATAAGTGCAGTAGTCGCCG
TGAACGTTCTTTTTCGCAACGGGTTTGCCGCCAGAACACAGGTAAGTGCCGTGTGTGGTTCCCGCGGGCC
TGGCCTCTTTACGGGTTATGGCCCTTGCGTGCCTTGAATTACTTCCACCTGGCTGCAGTACGTGATTCTT
GATCCCGAGCTTCGGGTTGGAAGTGGGTGGGAGAGTTCGAGGCCTTGCGCTTAAGGAGCCCCTTCGCCTC
GTGCTTGAGTTGAGGCCTGGCCTGGGCGCTGGGGCCGCCGCGTGCGAATCTGGTGGCACCTTCGCGCCTG
TCTCGCTGCTTTCGATAAGTCTCTAGCCATTTAAAATTTTTGATGACCTGCTGCGACGCTTTTTTTCTGG
CAAGATAGTCTTGTAAATGCGGGCCAAGATCTGCACACTGGTATTTCGGTTTTTGGGGCCGCGGGCGGCG
ACGGGGCCCGTGCGTCCCAGCGCACATGTTCGGCGAGGCGGGGCCTGCGAGCGCGGCCACCGAGAATCGG
ACGGGGGTAGTCTCAAGCTGGCCGGCCTGCTCTGGTGCCTGGCCTCGCGCCGCCGTGTATCGCCCCGCCC
TGGGCGGCAAGGCTGGCCCGGTCGGCACCAGTTGCGTGAGCGGAAAGATGGCCGCTTCCCGGCCCTGCTG
CAGGGAGCTCAAAATGGAGGACGCGGCGCTCGGGAGAGCGGGCGGGTGAGTCACCCACACAAAGGAAAAG
GGCCTTTCCGTCCTCAGCCGTCGCTTCATGTGACTCCACGGAGTACCGGGCGCCGTCCAGGCACCTCGAT
TAGTTCTCGAGCTTTTGGAGTACGTCGTCTTTAGGTTGGGGGGAGGGGTTTTATGCGATGGAGTTTCCCC
ACACTGAGTGGGTGGAGACTGAAGTTAGGCCAGCTTGGCACTTGATGTAATTCTCCTTGGAATTTGCCCT
TTTTGAGTTTGGATCTTGGTTCATTCTCAAGCCTCAGACAGTGGTTCAAAGTTTTTTTCTTCCATTTCAG
GTGTCGTGAGGTACCGGATCCTCTAGAGTCGAGCCACCATGTACCGGCTCCTGTCAAGCGTGACAGCTCG
GGCTGCGGCCACCGCAGGCCCAGCCTGGGACGGAGGGCGGCGCGGGGCGCACAGGCGACCGGGCCTGCCT
GTGCTGGGCCTTGGTTGGGCCGGCGGCCTGGGGCTCGGGCTGGGGCTGGCTCTCGGCGCGAAGCTGGTGG
TCGGGCTGCGGGGCGCCGTCCCCATTCAGTCCAAGGATCCAGGCAAGCCCATCCCCAACCCCCTGCTGGG
CCTGGACAGCACCGGAAAGTCTTACCCAACTGTGAGTGCTGATTACCAGAAGGCCGTTGAGAAGGCGAAG
AAGAAGCTCAGAGGCTTCATCGCTGAGAAGAGATGCGCTCCTCTAATGCTCCGTTTGGCATTCCACTCTG
CTGGAACCTTTGACAAGGGCACGAAGACCGGTGGACCCTTCGGAACCATCAAGCACCCTGCCGAACTGGC
TCACAGCGCTAACAACGGTCTTGACATCGCTGTTAGGCTTTTGGAGCCACTCAAGGCGGAGTTCCCTATT
TTGAGCTACGCCGATTTCTACCAGTTGGCTGGCGTTGTTGCCGTTGAGGTCACGGGTGGACCTGAAGTTC
CATTCCACCCTGGAAGAGAGGACAAGCCTGAGCCACCACCAGAGGGTCGCTTGCCCGATCCCACTAAGGG
TTCTGACCATTTGAGAGATGTGTTTGGCAAAGCTATGGGGCTTACTGACCAAGATATCGTTGCTCTATCT
GGGGGTCACACTATTGGAGCTGCACACAAGGAGCGTTCTGGATTTGAGGGTCCCTGGACCTCTAATCCTC
TTATTTTCGACAACTCATACTTCACGGAGTTGTTGAGTGGTGAGAAGGAAGGTCTCCTTCAGCTACCTTC
TGACAAGGCTCTTTTGTCTGACCCTGTATTCCGCCCTCTCGTTGATAAATATGCAGCGGACGAAGATGCC
TTCTTTGCTGATTACGCTGAGGCTCACCAAAAGCTTTCCGAGCTTGGGTTTGCTGATGCCTAGAATTCGA
TATCAAGCTTATCGATAATCAACCTCTGGATTACAAAATTTGTGAAAGATTGACTGGTATTCTTAACTAT
GTTGCTCCTTTTACGCTATGTGGATACGCTGCTTTAATGCCTTTGTATCATGCTATTGCTTCCCGTATGG
CTTTCATTTTCTCCTCCTTGTATAAATCCTGGTTGCTGTCTCTTTATGAGGAGTTGTGGCCCGTTGTCAG
GCAACGTGGCGTGGTGTGCACTGTGTTTGCTGACGCAACCCCCACTGGTTGGGGCATTGCCACCACCTGT
CAGCTCCTTTCCGGGACTTTCGCTTTCCCCCTCCCTATTGCCACGGCGGAACTCATCGCCGCCTGCCTTG
CCCGCTGCTGGACAGGGGCTCGGCTGTTGGGCACTGACAATTCCGTGGTGTTGTCGGGGAAATCATCGTC
CTTTCCTTGGCTGCTCGCCTATGTTGCCACCTGGATTCTGCGCGGGACGTCCTTCTGCTACGTCCCTTCG
GCCCTCAATCCAGCGGACCTTCCTTCCCGCGGCCTGCTGCCGGCTCTGCGGCCTCTTCCGCGTCTTCGCC
TTCGCCCTCAGACGAGTCGGATCTCCCTTTGGGCCGCCTCCCCGCATCGATACCGAGCGCTGCTCGAGAG
ATCTACGGGTGGCATCCCTGTGACCCCTCCCCAGTGCCTCTCCTGGCCCTGGAAGTTGCCACTCCAGTGC
CCACCAGCCTTGTCCTAATAAAATTAAGTTGCATCATTTTGTCTGACTAGGTGTCCTTCTATAATATTAT
GGGGTGGAGGGGGGTGGTATGGAGCAAGGGGCAAGTTGGGAAGACAACCTGTAGGGCCTGCGGGGTCTAT
TGGGAACCAAGCTGGAGTGCAGTGGCACAATCTTGGCTCACTGCAATCTCCGCCTCCTGGGTTCAAGCGA
TTCTCCTGCCTCAGCCTCCCGAGTTGTTGGGATTCCAGGCATGCATGACCAGGCTCAGCTAATTTTTGTT
TTTTTGGTAGAGACGGGGTTTCACCATATTGGCCAGGCTGGTCTCCAACTCCTAATCTCAGGTGATCTAC
CCACCTTGGCCTCCCAAATTGCTGGGATTACAGGCGTGAACCACTGCTCCCTTCCCTGTCCTTCTGATTT
TGTAGGTAACCACGTGCGGACCGAGCGGCCGCAGGAACCCCTAGTGATGGAGTTGGCCACTCCCTCTCTG
CGCGCTCGCTCGCTCACTGAGGCCGGGCGACCAAAGGTCGCCCGACGCCCGGGCTTTGCCCGGGCGGCCT
CAGTGAGCGAGCGAGCGCGCAGCTGCCTGCAGGGGCGCCTGATGCGGTATTTTCTCCTTACGCATCTGTG
CGGTATTTCACACCGCATA
[95 nt withheld, positions 3800-3894]
T
[46 nt withheld, positions 3896-3941]
C
[141 nt withheld, positions 3943-4083]
CCTTTGACGTTGGAGTCCACGTTCTTT
[37 nt withheld, positions 4111-4147]
ACTCTATCTCGGGCTATTCTTTTGATTTATAAGGGATTTTGCCGATTTCGGTCTATTGGTTAAAAAATGA
GCTGATTTAACAAAAATTTAACGCGAATTTTAACAAAATATTAACGTTTACAATTTTATGGTGCACTCTC
AGTACAATCTGCTCTGATGCCGCATAGTTAAGCCAGCCCCGACACCCGCCAACACCCGCTGACGCGCCCT
GACGGGCTTGTCTGCTCCCGGCATCCGCTTACAGACAAGCTGTGACCGTCTCCGGGAGCTGCATGTGTCA
GAGGTTTTCACCGTCATCACCGAAACGCGCGAGACGAAAGGGCCTCGTGATACGCCTATTTTTATAGGTT
AATGTCATGATAATAATGGTTTCTTAGACGTCAGGTGGCACTTTTCGGGGAAATGTGCGCGGAACCCCTA
TTTGTTTATTTTTCTAAATACATTCAAATATGTATCCGCTCATGAGACAATAACCCTGATAAATGCTTCA
ATAATATTGAAAAAGGAAGAGTATGAGTATTCAACATTTCCGTGTCGCCCTTATTCCCTTTTTTGCGGCA
TTTTGCCTTCCTGTTTTTGCTCACCCAGAAACGCTGGTGAAAGTAAAAGATGCTGAAGATCAGTTGGGTG
CACGAGTGGGTTACATCGAACTGGATCTCAACAGCGGTAAGATCCTTGAGAGTTTTCGCCCCGAAGAACG
TTTTCCAATGATGAGCACTTTTAAAGTTCTGCTATGTGGCGCGGTATTATCCCGTATTGACGCCGGGCAA
GAGCAACTCGGTCGCCGCATACACTATTCTCAGAATGACTTGGTTGAGTACTCACCAGTCACAGAAAAGC
ATCTTACGGATGGCATGACAGTAAGAGAATTATGCAGTGCTGCCATAACCATGAGTGATAACACTGCGGC
CAACTTACTTCTGACAACGATCGGAGGACCGAAGGAGCTAACCGCTTTTTTGCACAACATGGGGGATCAT
GTAACTCGCCTTGATCGTTGGGAACCGGAGCTGAATGAAGCCATACCAAACGACGAGCGTGACACCACGA
TGCCTGTAGCAATGGCAACAACGTTGCGCAAACTATTAACTGGCGAACTACTTACTCTAGCTTCCCGGCA
ACAATTAATAGACTGGATGGAGGCGGATAAAGTTGCAGGACCACTTCTGCGCTCGGCCCTTCCGGCTGGC
TGGTTTATTGCTGATAAATCTGGAGCCGGTGAGCGTGGGTCTCGCGGTATCATTGCAGCACTGGGGCCAG
ATGGTAAGCCCTCCCGTATCGTAGTTATCTACACGACGGGGAGTCAGGCAACTATGGATGAACGAAATAG
ACAGATCGCTGAGATAGGTGCCTCACTGATTAAGCATTGGTAACTGTCAGACCAAGTTTACTCATATATA
CTTTAGATTGATTTAAAACTTCATTTTTAATTTAAAAGGATCTAGGTGAAGATCCTTTTTGATAATCTCA
TGACCAAAATCCCTTAACGTGAGTTTTCGTTCCACTGAGCGTCAGACCCCGTAGAAAAGATCAAAGGATC
TTCTTGAGATCCTTTTTTTCTGCGCGTAATCTGCTGCTTGCAAACAAAAAAACCACCGCTACCAGCGGTG
GTTTGTTTGCCGGATCAAGAGCTACCAACTCTTTTTCCGAAGGTAACTGGCTTCAGCAGAGCGCAGATAC
CAAATACTGTTCTTCTAGTGTAGCCGTAGTTAGGCCACCACTTCAAGAACTCTGTAGCACCGCCTACATA
CCTCGCTCTGCTAATCCTGTTACCAGTGGCTGCTGCCAGTGGCGATAAGTCGTGTCTTACCGGGTTGGAC
TCAAGACGATAGTTACCGGATAAGGCGCAGCGGTCGGGCTGAACGGGGGGTTCGTGCACACAGCCCAGCT
TGGAGCGAACGACCTACACCGAACTGAGATACCTACAGCGTGAGCTATGAGAAAGCGCCACGCTTCCCGA
AGGGAGAAAGGCGGACAGGTATCCGGTAAGCGGCAGGGTCGGAACAGGAGAGCGCACGAGGGAGCTTCCA
GGGGGAAACGCCTGGTATCTTTATAGTCCTGTCGGGTTTCGCCACCTCTGACTTGAGCGTCGATTTTTGT
GATGCTCGTCAGGGGGGCGGAGCCTATGGAAAAACGCCAGCAACGCGGCCTTTTTACGGTTCCTGGCCTT
TTGCTGGCCTTTTGCTCACATGT
Features (pLannotate 1.2.2; 18 found; start..end, strand, type, name):
     12..39      +  repeat_region  AAV2 ITR (fragment): inverted terminal repeat of adeno-associated virus serotype 2 inverted
     68..95      +  repeat_region  AAV2 ITR (fragment): inverted terminal repeat of adeno-associated virus serotype 2 inverted
    158..224     +  CDS            small t antigen (fragment): SV40 (simian virus 40) small t antigen
    231..1409    +  promoter       EF-1α promoter: strong constitutive promoter for human elongation factor EF-1α
   1416..1432    +  misc_feature   MCS (fragment): pUC18/19 multiple cloning site
   1439..1660    +  CDS            Lactb (fragment): LACTB_MOUSE - Also known as Lact1. Experimental evidence at protein level: Swiss-Prot protein existence level 1. Mitochondrial serine protease that acts as a regulator of mitochondrial lipid metabolism (By similarity). Acts by decreasing protein levels of PISD, a mitochondrial enzyme that converts phosphatidylserine (PtdSer) to phosphatidylethanolamine (PtdEtn), thereby affecting mitochondrial lipid metabolism (By similarity). It is unclear whether it acts directly by mediating proteolysis of PISD or by mediating proteolysis of another lipid metabolism protein (By similarity). Acts as a tumor
   1694..2440    +  CDS            APEX2: soybean ascorbate peroxidase, engineered to serve as a monomeric tag for electron microscopy and live-cell proteomics (Lam et al., 2015) more active than the original APEX due to the A134P mutation
   2443..2467    +  misc_feature   MCS (fragment): pBluescript multiple cloning site
   2467..3055    +  misc_feature   WPRE: woodchuck hepatitis virus posttranscriptional regulatory element
   3087..3563    +  polyA_signal   hGH poly(A) signal: human growth hormone polyadenylation signal
   3603..3743    +  repeat_region  AAV2 ITR: inverted terminal repeat of adeno-associated virus serotype 2 inverted
   3748..3799    -  misc_feature   bom (fragment): basis of mobility region from pBR322
   3818..4273    +  rep_origin     f1 ori (sequence partly withheld): f1 bacteriophage origin of replication; arrow indicates direction of (+) strand synthesis
   4274..4323    -  misc_feature   bom (fragment): basis of mobility region from pBR322
   4425..4460    -  CDS            rop (fragment): Rop protein, which maintains plasmids at low copy number; rop
   4555..4659    +  promoter       AmpR promoter: bla
   4660..5520    +  CDS            AmpR: β-lactamase; bla; confers resistance to ampicillin, carbenicillin, and related antibiotics
   5691..6279    +  rep_origin     ori: high-copy-number ColE1/pMB1/pBR322/pUC origin of replication
