[The description below was written by a language model from this plasmid's Addgene catalogue record and pLannotate feature annotations shown in this document.]
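Description:
pAAV-LACTB-dAPEX2 (called pAAV-IMS-dAPEX2 in the associated publication) is an adeno-associated virus transfer plasmid for mammalian expression of a genetically encoded peroxidase reporter used in electron microscopy. It is built on a pAAV backbone of about 6.35 kb in total. The plasmid is propagated in bacteria through a high-copy ColE1/pUC-type origin with ampicillin selection (AmpR under its own bla promoter), and it also carries an f1 phage origin. The recorded growth strain is a recombination-deficient one, as is typical for plasmids carrying repeat-rich ITRs. The feature table comes from a partial NGS assembly of 6,340 nt. It shows a complete AAV2 ITR downstream of the cassette but only short ITR fragments upstream, which probably reflects the difficulty of sequencing these hairpin repeats. A few short annotated fragments (small t antigen, bom, rop, MCS remnants) appear to be backbone vestiges.

Between the ITRs, the constitutive human EF-1α promoter drives a fusion of roughly 1 kb. An N-terminal fragment of mouse LACTB, a mitochondrial serine protease, is placed upstream of APEX2, the engineered soybean ascorbate peroxidase. The record lists W41F and A134P substitutions relative to soybean APX. The "IMS" alias suggests that the LACTB segment targets the enzyme to the mitochondrial intermembrane space. A WPRE follows the coding sequence to enhance transcript stability and expression, and the human growth hormone polyadenylation signal terminates the transcript. No recombinase sites are annotated, so expression appears to be constitutive rather than Cre-dependent. The stated use is peroxidase-based labeling for multiplexed electron microscopy, in which reporters targeted to different subcellular compartments let several cell types be distinguished in the same tissue.
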