Addgene plasmid #117179: pAAV-LACTB-dAPEX2
Purpose: Plasmid name in publication: pAAV-IMS-dAPEX2. Peroxidase reporter for multiplexed electron microscopy labeling
Depositing lab: David Ginty. Depositing organization: Harvard Medical School. Publication: Multiplexed peroxidase-based electron microscopy labeling enables simultaneous visualization of multiple cell types. Zhang Q, Lee WA, Paul DL, Ginty DD. Nat Neurosci. 2019 Mar 18. pii: 10.1038/s41593-019-0358-7. doi: 10.1038/s41593-019-0358-7. PubMed 30886406.
Backbone
  Vector backbone: pAAV
  Backbone size w/o insert (bp): 5345
  Total vector size (bp): 6350
  Vector type: Mammalian Expression, AAV
Growth in bacteria
  Bacterial resistance: Ampicillin, 100 μg/mL
  Growth temperature: 37°C
  Growth strain: NEB Stable
  Copy number: High Copy
Gene/Insert
  Gene/Insert name: LACTB-dAPEX2 (alt name: pAAV-IMS-dAPEX2)
  Species: G. max (soybean)
  Insert size (bp): 1005
  Mutation: W41F and A134P on soybean APX
  Promoter: EF1a
  Cloning method: Gibson Cloning
  Sequencing primers: 5′ tcaagcctcagacagtggttc; 3′ CATAGCGTAAAAGGAGCAACA
Terms and licenses: Academic/Nonprofit Terms; Industry Terms: Not Available to Industry
How to cite: pAAV-LACTB-dAPEX2 was a gift from David Ginty (Addgene plasmid # 117179 ; http://n2t.net/addgene:117179 ; RRID:Addgene_117179)
